Addgene plasmid #70779: pFOSGE_COF1G01
Purpose: Gateway entry clone
Depositing lab: Alexander Stark. Depositing organization: Research Institute of Molecular Pathology (IMP). Publication: Transcriptional regulators form diverse groups with context-dependent regulatory functions. Stampfel G, Kazmar T, Frank O, Wienerroither S, Reiter F, Stark A. Nature. 2015 Nov 9. doi: 10.1038/nature15545. PubMed 26550828.
Backbone
  Vector backbone: pDONR221
  Backbone manufacturer: Invitrogen
  Backbone size w/o insert (bp): 4762
  Vector type: Gateway entry vector
Growth in bacteria
  Bacterial resistance: Kanamycin, 50 μg/mL
  Growth temperature: 37°C
  Growth strain: DH5alpha
  Copy number: High Copy
Gene/Insert
  Gene/Insert name: lolal (alt names: FBgn0022238; CG5738, FBtr0086776)
  Species: D. melanogaster (fly)
  Insert size (bp): 381
  Entrez Gene: lolal (a.k.a. 25/12, anon-EST:fe3D3, anon-WO0172774.186, ban, Ban, bat, CG5738, Dmel\CG5738, EP0647, EP647, l(2)k02512, l(2)kO2512, Lolal)
  Cloning method: Gateway Cloning
  Sequencing primers: 5′ M13-F20; 3′ M13R
Terms and licenses: Academic/Nonprofit Terms; Industry Terms: Not Available to Industry
How to cite: pFOSGE_COF1G01 was a gift from Alexander Stark (Addgene plasmid # 70779 ; http://n2t.net/addgene:70779 ; RRID:Addgene_70779)
