[The description below was written by a language model from this plasmid's Addgene catalogue record.]
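Description:
pFOSGE_COF1G01 is a Gateway entry clone built on the commercial pDONR221 donor vector and carrying the Drosophila melanogaster gene lolal (CG5738, also known by synonyms such as batman/ban). The insert is short, 381 bp, and corresponds to the annotated transcript FBtr0086776; it was introduced by Gateway recombination. In an entry clone of this kind, the insert replaces the donor vector's counter-selection cassette and ends up flanked by attL recombination sites. The plasmid is maintained in standard E. coli cloning strains as a high-copy plasmid under kanamycin selection. M13 forward and reverse primer sites flanking the cloning region are listed for sequence verification of the insert.

As an entry vector, the construct has no promoter intended to drive expression of lolal in fly or other eukaryotic cells, and the record mentions no tags, reporters or regulatory elements attached to the insert; whether the clone retains a stop codon is also not stated. Its role is to serve as a shuttle. An LR recombination reaction transfers the lolal sequence in a defined orientation into any compatible destination vector, which then supplies the promoter, fusion partners and host-specific selection. The clone appears to belong to a larger collection of entry clones associated with a study of how transcriptional regulators function in different regulatory contexts. This suggests that it was made for systematic transfer into expression or fusion vectors for functional assays of transcription factors and cofactors, though the record gives the purpose only as a Gateway entry clone. No feature table was provided, so element positions cannot be confirmed.
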