>Addgene plasmid #70779 | pFOSGE_COF1G01 | depositor partial sequence | sequence record 126721 | insert
ATGATGTCGTCGGATCAACAGTTCTTTCTAAAATGGAACGATTTTCAAACGAATATGGTGACCTCGTTCC
GTCACCTGCGCGACGAGAAGAGCTTCACAGATGTAACACTCGCCTGCGAGGGCCAAACCTGCAAAGCCCA
CAAAATGGTGCTTTCCGCTTGCAGTCCCTACTTTAAAGCGCTACTGGAGGAGAACCCATCGAAGCATCCG
ATCATTATCCTGAAAGATGTCTCCTACATTCACCTACAGGCTATACTGGAGTTCATGTACGCCGGTGAGG
TGAACGTGTCCCAGGAACAATTGCCAGCATTTCTTAAGACCGCCGATCGCCTCAAAGTGAAAGGCCTCGC
AGAGACACCCAGTTCGATAAAGCGGGAAGGT
