>Addgene plasmid #70779 | pFOSGE_COF1G01 | addgene partial sequence | sequence record 130784 | M13-F20 5'-TGTAAAACGACGGCCAGT-3'
GATTTTATTTTGACTGATAGTGACCTGTTCGTTGCAACAAATTGATGAGCAATGCTTTTTTATAATGCCA
ACTTTGTACAAAAAAGCAGGCTTCATGATGTCGTCGGATCAACAGTTCTTTCTAAAATGGAACGATTTTC
AAACGAATATGGTGACCTCGTTCCGTCACCTGCGCGACGAGAAGAGCTTCACAGATGTAACACTCGCCTG
CGAGGGCCAAACCTGCAAAGCCCACAAAATGGTGCTTTCCGCTTGCAGTCCCTACTTTAAAGCGCTACTG
GAGGAGAACCCATCGAAGCATCCGATCATTATCCTGAAAGATGTCTCCTACATTCACCTACAGGCTATAC
TGGAGTTCATGTACGCCGGTGAGGTGAACGTGTCCCAGGAACAATTGCCAGCATTTCTTAAGACCGCCGA
TCGCCTCAAAGTGAAAGGCCTCGCAGAGACACCCAGTTCGATAAAGCGGGAAGGTGACCCAGCTTTCTTG
TACAAAGTTGGCATTATAAGAAAGCATTGCTTATCAATTTGTTGCAACGAACAGGTCACTATCAGTCAAA
ATAAAATCATTATTTGCCATCCAGCTGATATCCCCTATAGTGAGTCGTATTACATGGTCATAGCTGTTTC
CTGGCAGCTCTGGCCCGTGTCTCAAAATCTCTGATGTTACATTGCACAAGATAAAAATATATCATCATGA
ACAATAAAACTGTCTGCTTACATAAACAGTAATAC
