>Addgene plasmid #70779 | pFOSGE_COF1G01 | addgene partial sequence | sequence record 130785 | M13-Rev 5'-CAGGAAACAGCTATGACC-3'
ATAATGATTTTATTTTGACTGATAGTGACCTGTTCGTTGCAACAAATTGATAAGCAATGCTTTCTTATAA
TGCCAACTTTGTACAAGAAAGCTGGGTCACCTTCCCGCTTTATCGAACTGGGTGTCTCTGCGAGGCCTTT
CACTTTGAGGCGATCGGCGGTCTTAAGAAATGCTGGCAATTGTTCCTGGGACACGTTCACCTCACCGGCG
TACATGAACTCCAGTATAGCCTGTAGGTGAATGTAGGAGACATCTTTCAGGATAATGATCGGATGCTTCG
ATGGGTTCTCCTCCAGTAGCGCTTTAAAGTAGGGACTGCAAGCGGAAAGCACCATTTTGTGGGCTTTGCA
GGTTTGGCCCTCGCAGGCGAGTGTTACATCTGTGAAGCTCTTCTCGTCGCGCAGGTGACGGAACGAGGTC
ACCATATTCGTTTGAAAATCGTTCCATTTTAGAAAGAACTGTTGATCCGACGACATCATGAAGCCTGCTT
TTTTGTACAAAGTTGGCATTATAAAAAAGCATTGCTCATCAATTTGTTGCAACGAACAGGTCACTATCAG
TCAAAATAAAATCATTATTT
